>Addgene plasmid #174227 | pscALPSpuro-MDA5-S88E | addgene full sequence | sequence record 343776 | Addgene NGS Result
GTGTGTCAGTTAGGGTGTGGAAAGTCCCCAGGCTCCCCAGCAGGCAGAAGTATGCAAAGCATGCATCTCA
ATTAGTCAGCAACCAGGTGTGGAAAGTCCCCAGGCTCCCCAGCAGGCAGAAGTATGCAAAGCATGCATCT
CAATTAGTCAGCAACCATAGTCCCGCCCCTAACTCCGCCCATCCCGCCCCTAACTCCGCCCAGTTCCGCC
CATTCTCCGCCCCATGGCTGACTAATTTTTTTTATTTATGCAGAGGCCGAGGCCGCCTCTGCCTCTGAGC
TATTCCAGAAGTAGTGAGGAGGCTTTTTTGGAGGCCTAGGCTTTTGCAAAAAGCTCGCGTTGACATTGAT
TATTGACTAGTTATTAATAGTAATCAATTACGGGGTCATTAGTTCATAGCCCATATATGGAGTTCCGCGT
TACATAACTTACGGTAAATGGCCCGCCTGGCTGACCGCCCAACGACCCCCGCCCATTGACGTCAATAATG
ACGTATGTTCCCATAGTAACGCCAATAGGGACTTTCCATTGACGTCAATGGGTGGAGTATTTACGGTAAA
CTGCCCACTTGGCAGTACATCAAGTGTATCATATGCCAAGTACGCCCCCTATTGACGTCAATGACGGTAA
ATGGCCCGCCTGGCATTATGCCCAGTACATGACCTTATGGGACTTTCCTACTTGGCAGTACATCTACGTA
TTAGTCATCGCTATTACCATGGTGATGCGGTTTTGGCAGTACATCAATGGGCGTGGATAGCGGTTTGACT
CACGGGGATTTCCAAGTCTCCACCCCATTGACGTCAATGGGAGTTTGTTTTGGCACCAAAATCAACGGGA
CTTTCCAAAATGTCGTAACAACTCCGCCCCATTGACGCAAATGGGCGGTAGGCGTGTACGGTGGGAGGTC
TATATAAGCAGCGCGTTTTGCCTGTACTGGGTCTCTCTGGTTAGACCAGATCTGAGCCTGGGAGCTCTCT
GGCTAACTAGGGAACCCACTGCTTAAGCCTCAATAAAGCTTGCCTTGAGTGCTTCAAGTAGTGTGTGCCC
GTCTGTTGTGTGACTCTGGTAACTAGAGATCCCTCAGACCCTTTTAGTCAGTGTGGAAAATCTCTAGCAG
TGGCGCCCGAACAGGGACTTGAAAGCGAAAGGGAAACCAGAGGAGCTCTCTCGACGCAGGACTCGGCTTG
CTGAAGCGCGCACGGCAAGAGGCGAGGGGCGGCGACTGGTGAGTACGCCAAAAATTTTGACTAGCGGAGG
CTAGAAGGAGAGAGATGGGTGCGAGAGCGTCAGTATTAAGCGGGGGAGAATTAGATCGCGATGGGAAAAA
ATTCGGTTAAGGCCAGGGGGAAAGAAAAAATATAAATTAAAACATATAGTATGGGCAAGCAGGGAGCTAG
AACGATTCGCAGTTAATCCTGGCCTGTTAGAAACATCAGAAGGCTGTAGACAAATACTGGGACAGCTACA
ACCATCCCTTCAGACAGGATCAGAAGAACTTAGATCATTATATAATACAGTAGCAACCCTCTATTGTGTG
CATCAAAGGATAGAGATAAAAGACACCAAGGAAGCTTTAGACAAGATAGAGGAAGAGCAAAACAAAAGTA
AGACCACCGCACAGCAAGCGGCCGGCCGCTGATCTTCAGACCTGGAGGAGGAGATATGAGGGACAATTGG
AGAAGTGAATTATATAAATATAAAGTAGTAAAAATTGAACCATTAGGAGTAGCACCCACCAAGGCAAAGA
GAAGAGTGGTGCAGAGAGAAAAAAGAGCAGTGGGAATAGGAGCTTTGTTCCTTGGGTTCTTGGGAGCAGC
AGGAAGCACTATGGGCGCAGCGTCAATGACGCTGACGGTACAGGCCAGACAATTATTGTCTGGTATAGTG
CAGCAGCAGAACAATTTGCTGAGGGCTATTGAGGCGCAACAGCATCTGTTGCAACTCACAGTCTGGGGCA
TCAAGCAGCTCCAGGCAAGAATCCTGGCTGTGGAAAGATACCTAAAGGATCAACAGCTCCTGGGGATTTG
GGGTTGCTCTGGAAAACTCATTTGCACCACTGCTGTGCCTTGGAATGCTAGTTGGAGTAATAAATCTCTG
GAACAGATTTGGAATCACACGACCTGGATGGAGTGGGACAGAGAATTAACAATTACACAAGCTTAATACA
CTCCTTAATTGAAGAATCGCAAAACCAGCAAGAAAAGAATGAACAAGAATTATTGGAATTAGATAAATGG
GCAAGTTTGTGGAATTGGTTTAACATAACAAATTGGCTGTGGTATATAAAATTATTCATAATGATAGTAG
GAGGCTTGGTAGGTTTAAGAATAGTTTTTGCTGTACTTTCTATAGTGAATAGAGTTAGGCAGGGATATTC
ACCATTATCGTTTCAGACCCACCTCCCAACCCCGAGGGGACCCGACAGGCCCGAAGGAATAGAAGAAGAA
GGTGGAGAGAGAGACAGAGACAGATCCATTCGATTAGTGAACGGATCGGCACTGCGTGCGCCAATTCTGC
AGACAAATGGCAGTATTCATCCACAATTTTAAAAGAAAAGGGGGGATTGGGGGGTACAGTGCAGGGGAAA
GAATAGTAGACATAATAGCAACAGACATACAAACTAAAGAATTACAAAAACAAATTACAAAAATTCAAAA
TTTTCGGGTTTATTACAGGGACAGCAGAGATCCAGTTTGGTTAATTAACTGCAGCCCCGATAAAATAAAA
GATTTTATTTAGTCTCCAGAAAAAGGGGGGAATGAAAGACCCCACCTGTAGGTTTGGCAAGCTAGCTGCA
GTAACGCCATTTTGCAAGGCATGGAAAAATACCAAACCAAGAATAGAGAAGTTCAGATCAAGGGCGGGTA
CATGAAAATAGCTAACGTTGGGCCAAACAGGATATCTGCGGTGAGCAGTTTCGGCCCCGGCCCGGGGCCA
AGAACAGATGGTCACCGCAGTTTCGGCCCCGGCCCGAGGCCAAGAACAGATGGTCCCCAGATATGGCCCA
ACCCTCAGCAGTTTCTTAAGACCCATCAGATGTTTCCAGGCTCCCCCAAGGACCTGAAATGACCCTGCGC
CTTATTTGAATTAACCAATCAGCCTGCTTCTCGCTTCTGTTCGCGCGCTTCTGCTTCCCGAGCTCTATAA
AAGAGCTCACAACCCCTCACTCGGCGCGCCAGTCCTCCGACAGACTGAGTCGCCCGGGGGTCTAGAAGCG
CTGGATCCATGAGTAATGGTTACTCAACCGATGAGAATTTCAGGTATCTGATTTCCTGTTTCAGAGCCCG
AGTCAAAATGTACATACAAGTCGAACCTGTGTTGGATTATCTCACTTTTCTCCCAGCAGAAGTGAAGGAA
CAAATTCAACGGACGGTAGCAACTTCAGGAAATATGCAGGCGGTTGAGCTTTTACTCAGCACATTGGAAA
AGGGTGTGTGGCACCTTGGGTGGACTAGAGAGTTTGTAGAGGCCCTCCGCCGCACTGGTGAGCCCTTGGC
TGCGCGATACATGAACCCGGAGCTGACCGATTTGCCATCACCTTCCTTTGAGAACGCCCATGATGAGTAT
CTGCAACTCTTGAACCTTCTTCAACCGACCTTGGTTGACAAACTGTTGGTACGCGACGTACTGGACAAAT
GTATGGAGGAAGAACTGCTGACCATTGAAGACAGGAATCGGATCGCCGCCGCCGAGAATAACGGCAATGA
ATCCGGCGTCAGGGAATTGCTGAAACGCATCGTTCAAAAGGAGAACTGGTTTAGTGCCTTTCTCAACGTG
CTGCGCCAAACCGGTAATAATGAGTTGGTACAAGAGTTGACGGGTTCCGACTGTTCCGAGTCAAATGCGG
AAATAGAAAACCTTTCTCAAGTAGACGGCCCGCAGGTCGAGGAACAGCTTCTGAGTACGACAGTCCAACC
AAATCTGGAGAAGGAGGTGTGGGGAATGGAAAATAACAGTTCTGAATCAAGTTTCGCCGACAGTTCAGTC
GTGTCCGAATCTGACACGAGCTTGGCAGAAGGATCAGTTAGTTGTTTGGACGAGTCTCTTGGGCACAACT
CCAACATGGGCAGCGACTCTGGGACTATGGGTAGCGACTCTGATGAGGAAAACGTGGCCGCTCGGGCGTC
CCCAGAGCCTGAACTTCAGCTTCGCCCCTATCAGATGGAGGTTGCGCAGCCCGCCTTGGAAGGTAAAAAC
ATCATTATCTGTTTGCCTACCGGCAGTGGAAAGACACGAGTAGCGGTCTACATCGCCAAAGACCACTTGG
ACAAAAAGAAAAAGGCGTCAGAGCCTGGTAAAGTGATAGTTTTGGTCAACAAGGTTCTCTTGGTGGAGCA
GCTCTTTCGGAAGGAGTTTCAGCCCTTTCTGAAGAAATGGTATCGAGTGATCGGCTTGTCAGGCGATACG
CAGTTGAAAATATCATTTCCAGAGGTAGTAAAGTCCTGTGACATCATCATATCAACTGCCCAAATTCTTG
AAAATTCCTTGCTGAACTTGGAAAACGGGGAAGACGCGGGGGTACAACTCAGCGATTTCAGTCTGATCAT
CATTGATGAGTGTCATCACACGAATAAAGAAGCAGTGTATAACAATATAATGAGGCACTATCTGATGCAG
AAACTTAAAAACAACAGACTGAAAAAGGAGAACAAGCCCGTCATTCCATTGCCGCAAATTCTTGGCCTTA
CGGCCAGCCCCGGCGTTGGTGGGGCCACCAAACAAGCCAAGGCTGAAGAACACATCCTCAAATTGTGCGC
AAACTTGGATGCTTTTACAATAAAGACAGTGAAAGAAAATCTTGACCAGCTCAAAAACCAGATACAAGAA
CCTTGCAAGAAATTCGCGATAGCCGACGCTACCCGAGAAGATCCTTTTAAAGAGAAGCTGCTGGAAATTA
TGACGCGGATACAGACGTATTGTCAAATGAGCCCTATGTCTGACTTTGGGACGCAACCATATGAGCAATG
GGCCATACAGATGGAAAAAAAAGCTGCGAAAGAGGGCAATCGAAAAGAGCGCGTCTGTGCGGAGCATCTC
AGGAAGTATAATGAGGCGCTGCAGATCAACGATACGATCCGCATGATCGATGCGTACACTCACCTGGAAA
CGTTTTACAATGAAGAGAAAGATAAGAAATTTGCGGTCATCGAGGACGACTCAGATGAAGGCGGTGACGA
CGAGTATTGCGACGGAGATGAGGACGAGGATGATCTTAAGAAGCCTTTGAAACTCGATGAGACTGACCGC
TTCCTCATGACCCTTTTCTTCGAGAATAATAAAATGCTGAAGAGGCTGGCCGAAAATCCAGAGTACGAGA
ACGAGAAGCTCACGAAACTGCGCAATACAATAATGGAACAATATACCCGCACGGAAGAAAGCGCAAGAGG
CATCATTTTCACTAAAACCAGGCAGAGTGCCTACGCCTTGAGTCAGTGGATAACCGAAAATGAGAAATTC
GCTGAGGTCGGTGTAAAAGCTCACCATCTTATCGGCGCTGGACACAGTTCAGAGTTTAAACCGATGACTC
AAAATGAGCAGAAAGAGGTAATTAGTAAATTCCGAACAGGAAAGATTAACTTGCTGATAGCCACAACTGT
GGCCGAAGAGGGCTTGGACATAAAGGAGTGCAATATCGTCATACGGTATGGTCTCGTCACTAACGAAATA
GCAATGGTCCAGGCCCGCGGACGGGCTAGAGCCGATGAGAGCACTTATGTGCTTGTTGCCCATTCTGGAA
GCGGGGTGATCGAGCATGAAACCGTGAATGATTTTCGCGAAAAAATGATGTACAAGGCTATACACTGTGT
GCAAAACATGAAGCCAGAAGAATACGCCCACAAGATTCTGGAACTCCAAATGCAAAGCATTATGGAGAAA
AAAATGAAGACTAAACGCAACATT
[375 nt withheld, positions 5905-6279]
TGTTGTCTGTTTAGTGACGAAGATTAGGCGGCCGCCCAGCACAGTGGCTCGAGCCGCGGGTTAACTGGCC
AGAATTCTCGACCTTGACTGGCGGCGCGACCTTGAGGCCTGCGTTCGCCTCAGTTGCCCCCTCTGTGCAA
TGGGGAGACGCGCCTCATCGCTTGACAACGGCCGAAGAGCCGCCGCGCTTCCGTCTCCCGCGTGCGCGCG
CCATGCTGCCCACCCCCGTTCCGCACTGACCCTCCCCCGTGCCCCGCGTCCCGTACTGCCGCCCCGCCCC
GAGTCCCATGCCGCAGCCACCGCGACGGAGCCCGCAGGCGGGAACCTGCCTCCGCGCGTTAGCGCGCACG
CGCGCCTCATGTGTCGTCCCCATCAGCGCCGGCTTCCGTCTATAGGCCAGATGCACTGTCACTCTGGCGA
AGTCGCAGACCCGATTGGCCGGGACGGAGGCGCGAGACCGGGTTGCGGGCGGGGCCGAACGTGGTATAAA
AGGGGCGGGAGGCCAGGCTCGTGCCGTTTTGCAGACGCCACCGCCGAGGAAAACCGTGTACTATTAGCCA
CGCGTGCCACCATGACCGAGTACAAGCCCACGGTGCGCCTCGCCACCCGCGACGACGTCCCCCGGGCCGT
ACGCACCCTCGCCGCCGCGTTCGCCGACTACCCCGCCACGCGCCACACCGTCGACCCGGACCGCCACATC
GAGCGGGTCACCGAGCTGCAAGAACTCTTCCTCACGCGCGTCGGGCTCGACATCGGCAAGGTGTGGGTCG
CGGACGACGGCGCCGCGGTGGCGGTCTGGACCACGCCGGAGAGCGTCGAAGCGGGGGCGGTGTTCGCCGA
GATCGGCCCGCGCATGGCCGAGTTGAGCGGTTCCCGGCTGGCCGCGCAGCAACAGATGGAAGGCCTCCTG
GCGCCGCACCGGCCCAAGGAGCCCGCGTGGTTCCTGGCCACCGTCGGCGTCTCGCCCGACCACCAGGGCA
AGGGTCTGGGCAGCGCCGTCGTGCTCCCCGGAGTGGAGGCGGCCGAGCGCGCCGGGGTGCCCGCCTTCCT
GGAGACCTCCGCGCCCCGCAACCTCCCCTTCTACGAGCGGCTCGGCTTCACCGTCACCGCCGACGTCGAG
GTGCCCGAAGGACCGCGCACCTGGTGCATGACCCGCAAGCCCGGTGCCTGAGCGATCGCTAATCAACCTC
TGGATTACAAAATTTGTGAAAGATTGACTGGTATTCTTAACTATGTTGCTCCTTTTACGCTATGTGGATA
CGCTGCTTTAATGCCTTTGTATCATGCTATTGCTTCCCGTATGGCTTTCATTTTCTCCTCCTTGTATAAA
TCCTGGTTGCTGTCTCTTTATGAGGAGTTGTGGCCCGTTGTCAGGCAACGTGGCGTGGTGTGCACTGTGT
TTGCTGACGCAACCCCCACTGGTTGGGGCATTGCCACCACCTGTCAGCTCCTTTCCGGGACTTTCGCTTT
CCCCCTCCCTATTGCCACGGCGGAACTCATCGCCGCCTGCCTTGCCCGCTGCTGGACAGGGGCTCGGCTG
TTGGGCACTGACAATTCCGTGGTGTTGTCGGGGAAGCTGACGTCCTTTCCATGGCTGCTCGCCTGTGTTG
CCACCTGGATTCTGCGCGGGACGTCCTTCTGCTACGTCCCTTCGGCCCTCAATCCAGCGGACCTTCCTTC
CCGCGGCCTGCTGCCGGCTCTGCGGCCTCTTCCGCGTCTTCGCCTTCGCCCTCAGACGAGTCGGATCTCC
CTTTGGGCCGCCTCCCCGCTTAATCGCGTCGAGACCTAGAAAAACATGGAGCAATCACAAGTAGCAATAC
AGCAGCTACCAATGCTGATTGTGCCTGGCTAGAAGCACAAGAGGAGGAGGAGGTGGGTTTTCCAGTCACA
CCTCAGGTACCTTTAAGACCAATGACTTACAAGGCAGCTGTAGATCTTAGCCACTTTTTAAAAGAAAAGG
GGGGACTGGAAGGGCTAATTCACTCCCAACGAAGACAAGATATCCTTGATCTGTGGATCTACCACACACA
AGGCTACTTCCCTGATTGGCAGAACTACACACCAGGGCCAGGGATCAGATATCCACTGACCTTTGGATGG
TGCTACAAGCTAGTACCAGTTGAGCAAGAGAAGGTAGAAGAAGCCAATGAAGGAGAGAACACCCGCTTGT
TACACCCTGTGAGCCTGCATGGGATGGATGACCCGGAGAGAGAAGTATTAGAGTGGAGGTTTGACAGCCG
CCTAGCATTTCATCACATGGCCCGAGAGCTGCATCCGGACTGTACTGGGTCTCTCTGGTTAGACCAGATC
TGAGCCTGGGAGCTCTCTGGCTAACTAGGGAACCCACTGCTTAAGCCTCAATAAAGCTTGCCTTGAGTGC
TTCAAGTAGTGTGTGCCCGTCTGTTGTGTGACTCTGGTAACTAGAGATCCCTCAGACCCTTTTAGTCAGT
GTGGAAAATCTCTAGCAGGGCCCGTTTCATGTGAGCAAAAGGCCAGCAAAAGGCCAGGAACCGTAAAAAG
GCCGCGTTGCTGGCGTTTTTCCATAGGCTCCGCCCCCCTGACGAGCATCACAAAAATCGACGCTCAAGTC
AGAGGTGGCGAAACCCGACAGGACTATAAAGATACCAGGCGTTTCCCCCTGGAAGCTCCCTCGTGCGCTC
TCCTGTTCCGACCCTGCCGCTTACCGGATACCTGTCCGCCTTTCTCCCTTCGGGAAGCGTGGCGCTTTCT
CATAGCTCACGCTGTAGGTATCTCAGTTCGGTGTAGGTCGTTCGCTCCAAGCTGGGCTGTGTGCACGAAC
CCCCCGTTCAGCCCGACCGCTGCGCCTTATCCGGTAACTATCGTCTTGAGTCCAACCCGGTAAGACACGA
CTTATCGCCACTGGCAGCAGCCACTGGTAACAGGATTAGCAGAGCGAGGTATGTAGGCGGTGCTACAGAG
TTCTTGAAGTGGTGGCCTAACTACGGCTACACTAGAAGAACAGTATTTGGTATCTGCGCTCTGCTGAAGC
CAGTTACCTTCGGAAAAAGAGTTGGTAGCTCTTGATCCGGCAAACAAACCACCGCTGGTAGCGGTGGTTT
TTTTGTTTGCAAGCAGCAGATTACGCGCAGAAAAAAAGGATCTCAAGAAGATCCTTTGATCTTTTCTACG
GGGTCTGACGCTCAGTGGAACGAAAACTCACGTTAAGGGATTTTGGTCATGAGATTATCAAAAAGGATCT
TCACCTAGATCCTTTTAAATTAAAAATGAAGTTTTAAATCAATCTAAAGTATATATGAGTAAACTTGGTC
TGACAGTTACCAATGCTTAATCAGTGAGGCACCTATCTCAGCGATCTGTCTATTTCGTTCATCCATAGTT
GCCTGACTCCCCGTCGTGTAGATAACTACGATACGGGAGGGCTTACCATCTGGCCCCAGTGCTGCAATGA
TACCGCGAGACCCACGCTCACCGGCTCCAGATTTATCAGCAATAAACCAGCCAGCCGGAAGGGCCGAGCG
CAGAAGTGGTCCTGCAACTTTATCCGCCTCCATCCAGTCTATTAATTGTTGCCGGGAAGCTAGAGTAAGT
AGTTCGCCAGTTAATAGTTTGCGCAACGTTGTTGCCATTGCTACAGGCATCGTGGTGTCACGCTCGTCGT
TTGGTATGGCTTCATTCAGCTCCGGTTCCCAACGATCAAGGCGAGTTACATGATCCCCCATGTTGTGCAA
AAAAGCGGTTAGCTCCTTCGGTCCTCCGATCGTTGTCAGAAGTAAGTTGGCCGCAGTGTTATCACTCATG
GTTATGGCAGCACTGCATAATTCTCTTACTGTCATGCCATCCGTAAGATGCTTTTCTGTGACTGGTGAGT
ACTCAACCAAGTCATTCTGAGAATAGTGTATGCGGCGACCGAGTTGCTCTTGCCCGGCGTCAATACGGGA
TAATACCGCGCCACATAGCAGAACTTTAAAAGTGCTCATCATTGGAAAACGTTCTTCGGGGCGAAAACTC
TCAAGGATCTTACCGCTGTTGAGATCCAGTTCGATGTAACCCACTCGTGCACCCAACTGATCTTCAGCAT
CTTTTACTTTCACCAGCGTTTCTGGGTGAGCAAAAACAGGAAGGCAAAATGCCGCAAAAAAGGGAATAAG
GGCGACACGGAAATGTTGAATACTCATACTCTTCCTTTTTCAATATTATTGAAGCATTTATCAGGGTTAT
TGTCTCATGAGCGGATACATATTTGAATGTATTTAGAAAAATAAACAAATAGGGGTTCCGCGCACATTTC
CCCGAAAAGTGCCACCTGACGTCGACGGATCGGGAGATCTCCCGATCCCCTATGGTGCACTCTCAGTACA
ATCTGCTCTGATGCCGCATAGTTAAGCCAGTATCTGCTCCCTGCTTGTGTGTTGGAGGTCGCTGAGTAGT
GCGCGAGCAAAATTTAAGCTACAACAAGGCAAGGCTTGACCGACAATTGCATGAAGAATCTGCTTAGGGT
TAGGCGTTTTGCGCTGCTTCGCGATGTACGGGCCAGATATACGCGCTGTGGAAT
Features (pLannotate 1.2.2; 20 found; start..end, strand, type, name):
      1..330     +  promoter       SV40 promoter: SV40 enhancer and early promoter
    342..721     +  enhancer       CMV enhancer: human cytomegalovirus immediate early enhancer
    722..921     +  promoter       CMV promoter: human cytomegalovirus (CMV) immediate early promoter
    939..1119    +  LTR            5' LTR (truncated): truncated 5' long terminal repeat (LTR) from HIV-1
   1166..1291    +  misc_feature   HIV-1 Ψ: packaging signal of human immunodeficiency virus type 1
   1275..1613    +  CDS            HIV-1 gag (fragment): gag protein from human immunodeficiency virus 1; gag
   1788..2021    +  misc_feature   RRE: The Rev response element (RRE) of HIV-1 allows for Rev-dependent mRNA export from the nucleus to the cytoplasm.
   2142..2384    +  CDS            env (fragment): ENV_HV2ST - Experimental evidence at protein level: Swiss-Prot protein existence level 1. The gp120-gp41 heterodimer allows rapid transcytosis of the virus through CD4 negative cells such as simple epithelial monolayers of the intestinal, rectal and endocervical epithelial barriers. Both gp120 and gp41 specifically recognize glycosphingolipids galactosyl- ceramide (GalCer) or 3' sulfo-galactosyl-ceramide (GalS) present in the lipid rafts structures of epithelial cells. Binding to these alternative receptors allows the rapid transcytosis of the virus through the epithelial cells. This transcyto
   2397..2497    +  CDS            Rev (fragment): human immunodeficiency virus 1 (HIV-1) Rev protein; rev; enhances nuclear export of unspliced and incompletely spliced viral mRNAs
   2547..2664    +  misc_feature   cPPT/CTS: central polypurine tract and central termination sequence of HIV-1
   2801..3208    +  promoter       SFFV promoter: spleen focus-forming virus long terminal repeat (LTR) promoter
   3229..6303    +  CDS            IFIH1 (sequence partly withheld): IFIH1_HUMAN - Also known as MDA5, RH116. Experimental evidence at protein level: Swiss-Prot protein existence level 1. Innate immune receptor which acts as a cytoplasmic sensor of viral nucleic acids and plays a major role in sensing viral infection and in the activation of a cascade of antiviral responses including the induction of type I interferons and proinflammatory cytokines. Its ligands include mRNA lacking 2'-O-methylation at their 5' cap and long- dsRNA (>1 kb in length). Upon ligand binding it associates with mitochondria antiviral signaling protein (MAVS/IPS1) which activates the IK
   6851..7450    +  CDS            PuroR: puromycin N-acetyltransferase; pac from Streptomyces alboniger; confers resistance to puromycin
   7460..8048    +  misc_feature   WPRE: woodchuck hepatitis virus posttranscriptional regulatory element
   8059..8559    +  CDS            nef (fragment): NEF_HV1LA - Experimental evidence at protein level: Swiss-Prot protein existence level 1. Extracellular Nef protein targets CD4(+) T-lymphocytes for apoptosis by interacting with CXCR4 surface receptors. From Human immunodeficiency virus type 1 group M subtype B (isolate Lai) (HIV-1).
   8566..8746    +  LTR            5' LTR (truncated): truncated 5' long terminal repeat (LTR) from HIV-1
   8817..9405    -  rep_origin     ori: high-copy-number ColE1/pMB1/pBR322/pUC origin of replication
   9576..10436   -  CDS            AmpR: β-lactamase; bla; confers resistance to ampicillin, carbenicillin, and related antibiotics
  10437..10541   -  promoter       AmpR promoter: bla
  10600..10652   -  misc_feature   bom (fragment): basis of mobility region from pBR322
