[The description below was written by a language model from this plasmid's Addgene catalogue record and pLannotate feature annotations shown in this document.]
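Description:
pscALPSpuro-MDA5-S88E is an HIV-1-based lentiviral transfer vector built on the pscALPS backbone for stable expression of a mutant form of human MDA5 (IFIH1) in mammalian cells. It is maintained in bacteria through a high-copy ColE1/pUC-type origin and an ampicillin resistance gene (β-lactamase with its own promoter), and a fragment of the pBR322 bom region is also annotated. Transduced mammalian cells are selected with puromycin.

In the viral cassette, a CMV enhancer/promoter sits directly upstream of a truncated HIV-1 5' LTR, an arrangement that typically drives Tat-independent transcription of the vector genome in packaging cells. This is followed by the Ψ packaging signal with a short gag fragment, the Rev response element for Rev-dependent nuclear export, and the cPPT/CTS element that aids nuclear import of the reverse-transcribed genome. An internal SFFV promoter drives the full-length IFIH1 coding sequence, which carries the S88E substitution. A puromycin N-acetyltransferase gene lies downstream, but the feature table does not annotate the roughly 550 nt between the two coding sequences, so the record does not show whether PuroR is expressed from its own promoter or from some other linking element. A WPRE follows to enhance transcript stability and expression, then a nef fragment and a second truncated LTR closing the provirus. An SV40 enhancer/early promoter is also annotated upstream of the CMV enhancer.

MDA5 is a cytoplasmic sensor of long double-stranded RNA that signals through MAVS to induce type I interferon. The associated study examined MDA5's requirement for innate immune detection of intron-containing RNA from the HIV-1 provirus. The record does not state the functional rationale for the S88E change.
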