Addgene plasmid #174227: pscALPSpuro-MDA5-S88E
Purpose: Expresses human MDA5 S88E mutant
Depositing lab: Jeremy Luban. Depositing organization: University of Massachusetts, Worcester. Publication: IFIH1 (MDA5) is required for innate immune detection of intron-containing RNA expressed from the HIV-1 provirus. Guney MH, Nagalekshmi K, McCauley SM, Carbone C, Aydemir O, Luban J. Proc Natl Acad Sci U S A. 2024 Jul 16;121(29):e2404349121. doi: 10.1073/pnas.2404349121. Epub 2024 Jul 10. PubMed 38985764.
Backbone
  Vector backbone: pscALPS
  Vector type: Mammalian Expression, Lentiviral
  Selectable markers: Puromycin
Growth in bacteria
  Bacterial resistance: Ampicillin, 100 μg/mL
  Growth temperature: 30°C
  Growth strain: NEB Stable
  Copy number: High Copy
Gene/Insert
  Gene/Insert name: MDA5 (alt name: IFIH1)
  Species: H. sapiens (human)
  Mutation: S88E
  Entrez Gene: IFIH1 (a.k.a. AGS7, Hlcd, IDDM19, IMD95, MDA-5, MDA5, RLR-2, SGMRT1)
  Promoter: SFFV
  Cloning method: Restriction Enzyme; 5′ cloning site unknown (unknown if destroyed)
Terms and licenses: Academic/Nonprofit Terms; Industry Terms: Not Available to Industry
Depositor comments: Please visit https://doi.org/10.1101/2023.11.17.567619 for bioRxiv preprint.
How to cite: pscALPSpuro-MDA5-S88E was a gift from Jeremy Luban (Addgene plasmid # 174227 ; http://n2t.net/addgene:174227 ; RRID:Addgene_174227)
